>Addgene plasmid #116675 | pHAGE-ROR1-T69M | addgene full sequence | sequence record 252981 | Addgene NGS Result
TGGAAGGGCTAATTCACTCCCAAAGAAGACAAGATATCCTTGATCTGTGGATCTACCACACACAAGGCTA
CTTCCCTGATTAGCAGAACTACACACCAGGGCCAGGGGTCAGATATCCACTGACCTTTGGATGGTGCTAC
AAGCTAGTACCAGTTGAGCCAGATAAGGTAGAAGAGGCCAATAAAGGAGAGAACACCAGCTTGTTACACC
CTGTGAGCCTGCATGGGATGGATGACCCGGAGAGAGAAGTGTTAGAGTGGAGGTTTGACAGCCGCCTAGC
ATTTCATCACGTGGCCCGAGAGCTGCATCCGGAGTACTTCAAGAACTGCTGATATCGAGCTTGCTACAAG
GGACTTTCCGCTGGGGACTTTCCAGGGAGGCGTGGCCTGGGCGGGACTGGGGAGTGGCGAGCCCTCAGAT
CCTGCATATAAGCAGCTGCTTTTTGCCTGTACTGGGTCTCTCTGGTTAGACCAGATCTGAGCCTGGGAGC
TCTCTGGCTAACTAGGGAACCCACTGCTTAAGCCTCAATAAAGCTTGCCTTGAGTGCTTCAAGTAGTGTG
TGCCCGTCTGTTGTGTGACTCTGGTAACTAGAGATCCCTCAGACCCTTTTAGTCAGTGTGGAAAATCTCT
AGCAGTGGCGCCCGAACAGGGACTTGAAAGCGAAAGGGAAACCAGAGGAGCTCTCTCGACGCAGGACTCG
GCTTGCTGAAGCGCGCACGGCAAGAGGCGAGGGGCGGCGACTGGTGAGTACGCCAAAAATTTTGACTAGC
GGAGGCTAGAAGGAGAGAGATGGGTGCGAGAGCGTCAGTATTAAGCGGGGGAGAATTAGATCGCGATGGG
AAAAAATTCGGTTAAGGCCAGGGGGAAAGAAAAAATATAAATTAAAACATATAGTATGGGCAAGCAGGGA
GCTAGAACGATTCGCAGTTAATCCTGGCCTGTTAGAAACATCAGAAGGCTGTAGACAAATACTGGGACAG
CTACAACCATCCCTTCAGACAGGATCAGAAGAACTTAGATCATTATATAATACAGTAGCAACCCTCTATT
GTGTGCATCAAAGGATAGAGATAAAAGACACCAAGGAAGCTTTAGACAAGATAGAGGAAGAGCAAAACAA
AAGTAAGACCACCGCACAGCAAGCGGCCGGCCGCTGATCTTCAGACCTGGAGGAGGAGATATGAGGGACA
ATTGGAGAAGTGAATTATATAAATATAAAGTAGTAAAAATTGAACCATTAGGAGTAGCACCCACCAAGGC
AAAGAGAAGAGTGGTGCAGAGAGAAAAAAGAGCAGTGGGAATAGGAGCTTTGTTCCTTGGGTTCTTGGGA
GCAGCAGGAAGCACTATGGGCGCAGCGTCAATGACGCTGACGGTACAGGCCAGACAATTATTGTCTGGTA
TAGTGCAGCAGCAGAACAATTTGCTGAGGGCTATTGAGGCGCAACAGCATCTGTTGCAACTCACAGTCTG
GGGCATCAAGCAGCTCCAGGCAAGAATCCTGGCTGTGGAAAGATACCTAAAGGATCAACAGCTCCTGGGG
ATTTGGGGTTGCTCTGGAAAACTCATTTGCACCACTGCTGTGCCTTGGAATGCTAGTTGGAGTAATAAAT
CTCTGGAACAGATTTGGAATCACACGACCTGGATGGAGTGGGACAGAGAAATTAACAATTACACAAGCTT
AATACACTCCTTAATTGAAGAATCGCAAAACCAGCAAGAAAAGAATGAACAAGAATTATTGGAATTAGAT
AAATGGGCAAGTTTGTGGAATTGGTTTAACATAACAAATTGGCTGTGGTATATAAAATTATTCATAATGA
TAGTAGGAGGCTTGGTAGGTTTAAGAATAGTTTTTGCTGTACTTTCTATAGTGAATAGAGTTAGGCAGGG
ATATTCACCATTATCGTTTCAGACCCACCTCCCAACCCCGAGGGGACCCGACAGGCCCGAAGGAATAGAA
GAAGAAGGTGGAGAGAGAGACAGAGACAGATCCATTCGATTAGTGAACGGATCTCGACGGTATCGCCGAA
TTCACAAATGGCAGTATTCATCCACAATTTTAAAAGAAAAGGGGGGATTGGGGGGTACAGTGCAGGGGAA
AGAATAGTAGACATAATAGCAACAGACATACAAACTAAAGAATTACAAAAACAAATTACAAAAATTCAAA
ATTTTCGGGTTTATTACAGGGACAGCAGAGATCCAGTTTGGACTAGTCGTGAGGCTCCGGTGCCCGTCAG
TGGGCAGAGCGCACATCGCCCACAGTCCCCGAGAAGTTGGGGGGAGGGGTCGGCAATTGAACCGGTGCCT
AGAGAAGGTGGCGCGGGGTAAACTGGGAAAGTGATGTCGTGTACTGGCTCCGCCTTTTTCCCGAGGGTGG
GGGAGAACCGTATATAAGTGCAGTAGTCGCCGTGAACGTTCTTTTTCGCAACGGGTTTGCCGCCAGAACA
CAGGTAAGTGCCGTGTGTGGTTCCCGCGGGCCTGGCCTCTTTACGGGTTATGGCCCTTGCGTGCCTTGAA
TTACTTCCACCTGGCTGCAGTACGTGATTCTTGATCCCGAGCTTCGGGTTGGAAGTGGGTGGGAGAGTTC
GAGGCCTTGCGCTTAAGGAGCCCCTTCGCCTCGTGCTTGAGTTGAGGCCTGGCCTGGGCGCTGGGGCCGC
CGCGTGCGAATCTGGTGGCACCTTCGCGCCTGTCTCGCTGCTTTCGATAAGTCTCTAGCCATTTAAAATT
TTTGATGACCTGCTGCGACGCTTTTTTTCTGGCAAGATAGTCTTGTAAATGCGGGCCAAGATCTGCACAC
TGGTATTTCGGTTTTTGGGGCCGCGGGCGGCGACGGGGCCCGTGCGTCCCAGCGCACATGTTCGGCGAGG
CGGGGCCTGCGAGCGCGGCCACCGAGAATCGGACGGGGGTAGTCTCAAGCTGGCCGGCCTGCTCTGGTGC
CTGGCCTCGCGCCGCCGTGTATCGCCCCGCCCTGGGCGGCAAGGCTGGCCCGGTCGGCACCAGTTGCGTG
AGCGGAAAGATGGCCGCTTCCCGGCCCTGCTGCAGGGAGCTCAAAATGGAGGACGCGGCGCTCGGGAGAG
CGGGCGGGTGAGTCACCCACACAAAGGAAAAGGGCCTTTCCGTCCTCAGCCGTCGCTTCATGTGACTCCA
CGGAGTACCGGGCGCCGTCCAGGCACCTCGATTAGTTCTCGAGCTTTTGGAGTACGTCGTCTTTAGGTTG
GGGGGAGGGGTTTTATGCGATGGAGTTTCCCCACACTGAGTGGGTGGAGACTGAAGTTAGGCCAGCTTGG
CACTTGATGTAATTCTCCTTGGAATTTGCCCTTTTTGAGTTTGGATCTTGGTTCATTCTCAAGCCTCAGA
CAGTGGTTCAAAGTTTTTTTCTTCCATTTCAGGTGTCGTGAAGCGGCCCTGCAGATATCAACAAGTTTGT
ACAAAAAAGCAGAAGGGCCGTCAAGGCCCACCATGCACCGGCCGCGCCGCCGCGGGACGCGCCCGCCGCT
CCTGGCGCTGCTGGCCGCGCTGCTGCTGGCCGCACGCGGGGCTGCTGCCCAAGAAACAGAGCTGTCAGTC
AGTGCTGAATTAGTGCCTACCTCATCATGGAACATCTCAAGTGAACTCAACAAAGATTCTTACCTGACCC
TCGATGAACCAATGAATAACATCACCATGTCTCTGGGCCAGACAGCAGAACTGCACTGCAAAGTCTCTGG
GAATCCACCTCCCACCATCCGCTGGTTCAAAAATGATGCTCCTGTGGTCCAGGAGCCCCGGAGGCTCTCC
TTTCGGTCCACCATCTATGGCTCTCGGCTGCGGATTAGAAACCTCGACACCACAGACACAGGCTACTTCC
AGTGCGTGGCAACAAACGGCAAGGAGGTGGTTTCTTCCACTGGAGTCTTGTTTGTCAAGTTTGGCCCCCC
TCCCACTGCAAGTCCAGGATACTCAGATGAGTATGAAGAAGATGGATTCTGTCAGCCATACAGAGGGATT
GCATGTGCAAGATTTATTGGCAACCGCACCGTCTATATGGAGTCTTTGCACATGCAAGGGGAAATAGAAA
ATCAGATCACAGCTGCCTTCACTATGATTGGCACTTCCAGTCACTTATCTGATAAGTGTTCTCAGTTCGC
CATTCCTTCCCTGTGCCACTATGCCTTCCCGTACTGCGATGAAACTTCATCCGTCCCAAAGCCCCGTGAC
TTGTGTCGCGATGAATGTGAAATCCTGGAGAATGTCCTGTGTCAAACAGAGTACATTTTTGCAAGATCAA
ATCCCATGATTCTGATGAGGCTGAAACTGCCAAACTGTGAAGATCTCCCCCAGCCAGAGAGCCCAGAAGC
TGCGAACTGTATCCGGATTGGAATTCCCATGGCAGATCCTATAAATAAAAATCACAAGTGTTATAACAGC
ACAGGTGTGGACTACCGGGGGACCGTCAGTGTGACCAAATCAGGGCGCCAGTGCCAGCCATGGAATTCCC
AGTATCCCCACACACACACTTTCACCGCCCTTCGTTTCCCAGAGCTGAATGGAGGCCATTCCTACTGCCG
CAACCCAGGGAATCAAAAGGAAGCTCCCTGGTGCTTCACCTTGGATGAAAACTTTAAGTCTGATCTGTGT
GACATCCCAGCGTGCGATTCAAAGGATTCCAAGGAGAAGAATAAAATGGAAATCCTGTACATACTAGTGC
CAAGTGTGGCCATTCCCCTGGCCATTGCTTTACTCTTCTTCTTCATTTGCGTCTGTCGGAATAACCAGAA
GTCATCGTCGGCACCAGTCCAGAGGCAACCAAAACACGTCAGAGGTCAAAATGTAGAGATGTCAATGCTG
AATGCATATAAACCCAAGAGCAAGGCTAAAGAGCTACCTCTTTCTGCTGTACGCTTTATGGAAGAATTGG
GTGAGTGTGCCTTTGGAAAAATCTATAAAGGCCATCTCTATCTCCCAGGCATGGACCATGCTCAGCTGGT
TGCTATCAAGACCTTGAAAGACTATAACAACCCCCAGCAATGGACGGAATTTCAACAAGAAGCCTCCCTA
ATGGCAGAACTGCACCACCCCAATATTGTCTGCCTTCTAGGTGCCGTCACTCAGGAACAACCTGTGTGCA
TGCTTTTTGAGTATATTAATCAGGGGGATCTCCATGAGTTCCTCATCATGAGATCCCCACACTCTGATGT
TGGCTGCAGCAGTGATGAAGATGGGACTGTGAAATCCAGCCTGGACCACGGAGATTTTCTGCACATTGCA
ATTCAGATTGCAGCTGGCATGGAATACCTGTCTAGTCACTTCTTTGTCCACAAGGACCTTGCAGCTCGCA
ATATTTTAATCGGAGAGCAACTTCATGTAAAGATTTCAGACTTGGGGCTTTCCAGAGAAATTTACTCCGC
TGATTACTACAGGGTCCAGAGTAAGTCCTTGCTGCCCATTCGCTGGATGCCCCCTGAAGCCATCATGTAT
GGCAAATTCTCTTCTGATTCAGATATCTGGTCCTTTGGGGTTGTCTTGTGGGAGATTTTCAGTTTTGGAC
TCCAGCCATATTATGGATTCAGTAACCAGGAAGTGATTGAGATGGTGAGAAAACGGCAGCTCTTACCATG
CTCTGAAGACTGCCCACCCAGAATGTACAGCCTCATGACAGAGTGCTGGAATGAGATTCCTTCTAGGAGA
CCAAGATTTAAAGATATTCACGTCCGGCTTCGGTCCTGGGAGGGACTCTCAAGTCACACAAGCTCTACTA
CTCCTTCAGGGGGAAATGCCACCACACAGACAACCTCCCTCAGTGCCAGCCCAGTGAGTAATCTCAGTAA
CCCCAGATATCCTAATTACATGTTCCCGAGCCAGGGTATTACACCACAGGGCCAGATTGCTGGTTTCATT
GGCCCGCCAATACCTCAGAACCAGCGATTCATTCCCATCAATGGATACCCAATACCTCCTGGATATGCAG
CGTTTCCAGCTGCCCACTACCAGCCAACAGGTCCTCCCAGAGTGATTCAGCACTGCCCACCTCCCAAGAG
TCGGTCCCCAAGCAGTGCCAGTGGGTCGACTAGCACTGGCCATGTGACTAGCTTGCCCTCATCAGGATCC
AATCAGGAAGCAAATATTCCTTTACTACCACACATGTCAATTCCAAATCATCCTGGTGGAATGGGTATCA
CCGTTTTTGGCAACAAATCTCAAAAACCCTACAAAATTGACTCAAAGCAAGCATCTTTACTAGGAGACGC
CAATATTCATGGACACACCGAATCTATGATTTCTGCAGAACTGTAAGGCCTCATGGGCCCAGCTTTCTTG
TACAAAGTGGTTGATATCCAGCACAGTGGCGGCCGCTCGAGTCTAGAGGGCCCGCGGTTCGAAGGTAAGC
CTATCCCTAACCCTCTCCTCGGTCTCGATTCTACGCGTACCGGTTAGTAATGAGATCCCTCCCCCCCCCC
TAACGTTACTGGCCGAAGCCGCTTGGAATAAGGCCGGTGTGCGTTTGTCTATATGTTATTTTCCACCATA
TTGCCGTCTTTTGGCAATGTGAGGGCCCGGAAACCTGGCCCTGTCTTCTTGACGAGCATTCCTAGGGGTC
TTTCCCCTCTCGCCAAAGGAATGCAAGGTCTGTTGAATGTCGTGAAGGAAGCAGTTCCTCTGGAAGCTTC
TTGAAGACAAACAACGTCTGTAGCGACCCTTTGCAGGCAGCGGAACCCCCCACCTGGCGACAGGTGCCTC
TGCGGCCAAAAGCCACGTGTATAAGATACACCTGCAAAGGCGGCACAACCCCAGTGCCACGTTGTGAGTT
GGATAGTTGTGGAAAGAGTCAAATGGCTCTCCTCAAGCGTATTCAACAAGGGGCTGAAGGATGCCCAGAA
GGTACCCCATTGTATGGGATCTGATCTGGGGCCTCGGTGCACATGCTTTACATGTGTTTAGTCGAGGTTA
AAAAAACGTCTAGGCCCCCCGAACCACGGGGACGTGGTTTTCCTTTGAAAAACACGATGATAATATGGCC
ACACATATGGTGAGCAAGGGCGAGGAGCTGTTCACCGGGGTGGTGCCCATCCTGGTCGAGCTGGACGGCG
ACGTAAACGGCCACAAGTTCAGCGTGTCCGGCGAGGGCGAGGGCGATGCCACCTACGGCAAGCTGACCCT
GAAGTTCATCTGCACCACCGGCAAGCTGCCCGTGCCCTGGCCCACCCTCGTGACCACCCTGACCTACGGC
GTGCAGTGCTTCAGCCGCTACCCCGACCACATGAAGCAGCACGACTTCTTCAAGTCCGCCATGCCCGAAG
GCTACGTCCAGGAGCGCACCATCTTCTTCAAGGACGACGGCAACTACAAGACCCGCGCCGAGGTGAAGTT
CGAGGGCGACACCCTGGTGAACCGCATCGAGCTGAAGGGCATCGACTTCAAGGAGGACGGCAACATCCTG
GGGCACAAGCTGGAGTACAACTACAACAGCCACAACGTCTATATCATGGCCGACAAGCAGAAGAACGGCA
TCAAGGTGAACTTCAAGATCCGCCACAACATCGAGGACGGCAGCGTGCAGCTCGCCGACCACTACCAGCA
GAACACCCCCATCGGCGACGGCCCCGTGCTGCTGCCCGACAACCACTACCTGAGCACCCAGTCCGCCCTG
AGCAAAGACCCCAACGAGAAGCGCGATCACATGGTCCTGCTGGAGTTCGTGACCGCCGCCGGGATCACTC
TCGGCATGGACGAGCTGTACAAGTAAATCGATAGATCCTAATCAACCTCTGGATTACAAAATTTGTGAAA
GATTGACTGGTATTCTTAACTATGTTGCTCCTTTTACGCTATGTGGATACGCTGCTTTAATGCCTTTGTA
TCATGCTATTGCTTCCCGTATGGCTTTCATTTTCTCCTCCTTGTATAAATCCTGGTTGCTGTCTCTTTAT
GAGGAGTTGTGGCCCGTTGTCAGGCAACGTGGCGTGGTGTGCACTGTGTTTGCTGACGCAACCCCCACTG
GTTGGGGCATTGCCACCACCTGTCAGCTCCTTTCCGGGACTTTCGCTTTCCCCCTCCCTATTGCCACGGC
GGAACTCATCGCCGCCTGCCTTGCCCGCTGCTGGACAGGGGCTCGGCTGTTGGGCACTGACAATTCCGTG
GTGTTGTCGGGGAAATCATCGTCCTTTCCTTGGCTGCTCGCCTGTGTTGCCACCTGGATTCTGCGCGGGA
CGTCCTTCTGCTACGTCCCTTCGGCCCTCAATCCAGCGGACCTTCCTTCCCGCGGCCTGCTGCCGGCTCT
GCGGCCTCTTCCGCGTCTTCGCCTTCGCCCTCAGACGAGTCGGATCTCCCTTTGGGCCGCCTCCCCGCCT
GAGATCCTTTAAGACCAATGACTTACAAGGCAGCTGTAGATCTTAGCCACTTTTTAAAAGAAAAGGGGGG
ACTGGAAGGGCTAATTCACTCCCAACGAAGACAAGATCTGCTTTTTGCTTGTACTGGGTCTCTCTGGTTA
GACCAGATCTGAGCCTGGGAGCTCTCTGGCTAACTAGGGAACCCACTGCTTAAGCCTCAATAAAGCTTGC
CTTGAGTGCTTCAAGTAGTGTGTGCCCGTCTGTTGTGTGACTCTGGTAACTAGAGATCCCTCAGACCCTT
TTAGTCAGTGTGGAAAATCTCTAGCAGTAGTAGTTCATGTCATCTTATTATTCAGTATTTATAACTTGCA
AAGAAATGAATATCAGAGAGTGAGAGGCCCGGGTTAATTAAGGAAAGGGCTAGATCATTCTTGAAGACGA
AAGGGCCTCGTGATACGCCTATTTTTATAGGTTAATGTCATGATAATAATGGTTTCTTAGACGTCAGGTG
GCACTTTTCGGGGAAATGTGCGCGGAACCCCTATTTGTTTATTTTTCTAAATACATTCAAATATGTATCC
GCTCATGAGACAATAACCCTGATAAATGCTTCAATAATATTGAAAAAGGAAGAGTATGAGTATTCAACAT
TTCCGTGTCGCCCTTATTCCCTTTTTTGCGGCATTTTGCCTTCCTGTTTTTGCTCACCCAGAAACGCTGG
TGAAAGTAAAAGATGCTGAAGATCAGTTGGGTGCACGAGTGGGTTACATCGAACTGGATCTCAACAGCGG
TAAGATCCTTGAGAGTTTTCGCCCCGAAGAACGTTTTCCAATGATGAGCACTTTTAAAGTTCTGCTATGT
GGCGCGGTATTATCCCGTGTTGACGCCGGGCAAGAGCAACTCGGTCGCCGCATACACTATTCTCAGAATG
ACTTGGTTGAGTACTCACCAGTCACAGAAAAGCATCTTACGGATGGCATGACAGTAAGAGAATTATGCAG
TGCTGCCATAACCATGAGTGATAACACTGCGGCCAACTTACTTCTGACAACGATCGGAGGACCGAAGGAG
CTAACCGCTTTTTTGCACAACATGGGGGATCATGTAACTCGCCTTGATCGTTGGGAACCGGAGCTGAATG
AAGCCATACCAAACGACGAGCGTGACACCACGATGCCTGTAGCAATGGCAACAACGTTGCGCAAACTATT
AACTGGCGAACTACTTACTCTAGCTTCCCGGCAACAATTAATAGACTGGATGGAGGCGGATAAAGTTGCA
GGACCACTTCTGCGCTCGGCCCTTCCGGCTGGCTGGTTTATTGCTGATAAATCTGGAGCCGGTGAGCGTG
GGTCTCGCGGTATCATTGCAGCACTGGGGCCAGATGGTAAGCCCTCCCGTATCGTAGTTATCTACACGAC
GGGGAGTCAGGCAACTATGGATGAACGAAATAGACAGATCGCTGAGATAGGTGCCTCACTGATTAAGCAT
TGGTAACTGTCAGACCAAGTTTACTCATATATACTTTAGATTGATTTAAAACTTCATTTTTAATTTAAAA
GGATCTAGGTGAAGATCCTTTTTGATAATCTCATGACCAAAATCCCTTAACGTGAGTTTTCGTTCCACTG
AGCGTCAGACCCCGTAGAAAAGATCAAAGGATCTTCTTGAGATCCTTTTTTTCTGCGCGTAATCTGCTGC
TTGCAAACAAAAAAACCACCGCTACCAGCGGTGGTTTGTTTGCCGGATCAAGAGCTACCAACTCTTTTTC
CGAAGGTAACTGGCTTCAGCAGAGCGCAGATACCAAATACTGTTCTTCTAGTGTAGCCGTAGTTAGGCCA
CCACTTCAAGAACTCTGTAGCACCGCCTACATACCTCGCTCTGCTAATCCTGTTACCAGTGGCTGCTGCC
AGTGGCGATAAGTCGTGTCTTACCGGGTTGGACTCAAGACGATAGTTACCGGATAAGGCGCAGCGGTCGG
GCTGAACGGGGGGTTCGTGCACACAGCCCAGCTTGGAGCGAACGACCTACACCGAACTGAGATACCTACA
GCGTGAGCTATGAGAAAGCGCCACGCTTCCCGAAGGGAGAAAGGCGGACAGGTATCCGGTAAGCGGCAGG
GTCGGAACAGGAGAGCGCACGAGGGAGCTTCCAGGGGGAAACGCCTGGTATCTTTATAGTCCTGTCGGGT
TTCGCCACCTCTGACTTGAGCGTCGATTTTTGTGATGCTCGTCAGGGGGGCGGAGCCTATGGAAAAACGC
CAGCAACGCGGCCTTTTTACGGTTCCTGGCCTTTTGCTGGCCTTTTGCTCACATGTTCTTTCCTGCGTTA
TCCCCTGATTCTGTGGATAACCGTATTACCGCCTTTGAGTGAGCTGATACCGCTCGCCGCAGCCGAACGA
CCGAGCGCAGCGAGTCAGTGAGCGAGGAAGCGGAAGAGCGCCCAATACGCAAACCGCCTCTCCCCGCGCG
TTGGCCGATTCATTAATGCAGCAAGCTCATGGCTGACTAATTTTTTTTATTTATGCAGAGGCCGAGGCCG
CCTCGGCCTCTGAGCTATTCCAGAAGTAGTGAGGAGGCTTTTTTGGAGGCCTAGGCTTTTGCAAAAAGCT
CCCCGTGGCACGACAGGTTTCCCGACTGGAAAGCGGGCAGTGAGCGCAACGCAATTAATGTGAGTTAGCT
CACTCATTAGGCACCCCAGGCTTTACACTTTATGCTTCCGGCTCGTATGTTGTGTGGAATTGTGAGCGGA
TAACAATTTCACACAGGAAACAGCTATGACATGATTACGAATTTCACAAATAAAGCATTTTTTTCACTGC
ATTCTAGTTGTGGTTTGTCCAAACTCATCAATGTATCTTATCATGTCTGGATCAACTGGATAACTCAAGC
TAACCAAAATCATCCCAAACTTCCCACCCCATACCCTATTACCACTGCCAATTACCTGTGGTTTCATTTA
CTCTAAACCTGTGATTCCTCTGAATTATTTTCATTTTAAAGAAATTGTATTTGTTAAATATGTACTACAA
ACTTAGTAGT
Features (pLannotate 1.2.2; 27 found; start..end, strand, type, name):
    377..634     +  LTR            5' LTR (truncated): truncated 5' long terminal repeat (LTR) from HIV-1
    681..806     +  misc_feature   HIV-1 Ψ: packaging signal of human immunodeficiency virus type 1
    790..1128    +  CDS            HIV-1 gag (fragment): gag protein from human immunodeficiency virus 1; gag
   1303..1536    +  misc_feature   RRE: The Rev response element (RRE) of HIV-1 allows for Rev-dependent mRNA export from the nucleus to the cytoplasm.
   1913..2013    +  CDS            Rev (fragment): human immunodeficiency virus 1 (HIV-1) Rev protein; rev; enhances nuclear export of unspliced and incompletely spliced viral mRNAs
   2058..2175    +  misc_feature   cPPT/CTS: central polypurine tract and central termination sequence of HIV-1
   2223..3401    +  promoter       EF-1α promoter: strong constitutive promoter for human elongation factor EF-1α
   3422..3442    +  protein_bind   attB1: mutant version of attB; core recombination site for the Gateway® BP reaction BP Clonase™
   3463..6273    +  CDS            ROR1: ROR1_HUMAN - Also known as NTRKR1. Experimental evidence at protein level: Swiss-Prot protein existence level 1. Has very low kinase activity in vitro and is unlikely to function as a tyrosine kinase in vivo (PubMed:25029443). Receptor for ligand WNT5A which activate downstream NFkB signaling pathway and may result in the inhibition of WNT3A-mediated signaling (PubMed:25029443, PubMed:27162350). In inner ear, crucial for spiral ganglion neurons to innervate auditory hair cells (PubMed:27162350). From Homo sapiens (Human).
   6290..6310    -  protein_bind   attB2: mutant version of attB; core recombination site for the Gateway® BP reaction BP Clonase™
   6364..6405    +  CDS            V5 tag: epitope tag from simian virus 5
   6531..6993    +  misc_feature   IRES: internal ribosome entry site (IRES) of the encephalomyocarditis virus (EMCV)
   7007..7726    +  CDS            EGFP: the original enhanced GFP (Yang et al., 1996) mammalian codon-optimized
   7740..8328    +  misc_feature   WPRE: woodchuck hepatitis virus posttranscriptional regulatory element
   8336..8401    +  CDS            nef (fragment): NEF_HV1Z2 - Experimental evidence at protein level: Swiss-Prot protein existence level 1. Extracellular Nef protein targets CD4(+) T-lymphocytes for apoptosis by interacting with CXCR4 surface receptors. From Human immunodeficiency virus type 1 group M subtype D (isolate Z2/CDC-Z34) (HIV-1).
   8403..8636    +  LTR            3' LTR (ΔU3): self-inactivating 3' long terminal repeat (LTR) from HIV-1
   8841..8945    +  promoter       AmpR promoter: bla
   8946..9806    +  CDS            AmpR: β-lactamase; bla; confers resistance to ampicillin, carbenicillin, and related antibiotics
   9977..10565   +  rep_origin     ori: high-copy-number ColE1/pMB1/pBR322/pUC origin of replication
  10748..10802   +  CDS            lacI (fragment): lac repressor; lacI; The lac repressor binds to the lac operator to inhibit transcription in E. coli. This inhibition can be relieved by adding lactose or isopropyl-β-D-thiogalactopyranoside (IPTG).
  10808..10901   +  rep_origin     SV40 ori (fragment): SV40 origin of replication
  10926..10963   +  CDS            lacI (fragment): lac repressor; lacI; The lac repressor binds to the lac operator to inhibit transcription in E. coli. This inhibition can be relieved by adding lactose or isopropyl-β-D-thiogalactopyranoside (IPTG).
  10976..10997   +  protein_bind   CAP binding site: CAP binding activates transcription in the presence of cAMP. E. coli catabolite activator protein
  11012..11042   +  promoter       lac promoter: promoter for the E. coli lac operon
  11046..11068   +  protein_bind   lac operator (fragment): The lac repressor binds to the lac operator to inhibit transcription in E. coli. This inhibition can be relieved by adding lactose or isopropyl-β-D-thiogalactopyranoside (IPTG). lac repressor encoded by lacI
  11100..11183   +  polyA_signal   SV40 poly(A) signal (fragment): SV40 polyadenylation signal
  11350..329     +  CDS            nef (fragment) (across the origin): NEF_HV1BR - Experimental evidence at protein level: Swiss-Prot protein existence level 1. Extracellular Nef protein targets CD4(+) T-lymphocytes for apoptosis by interacting with CXCR4 surface receptors (PubMed:14990729). From Human immunodeficiency virus type 1 group M subtype B (isolate BRU/LAI) (HIV-1).
