[The description below was written by a language model from this plasmid's Addgene catalogue record and pLannotate feature annotations shown in this document.]
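Description:
pHAGE-ROR1-T69M is an HIV-1-based lentiviral expression plasmid built on the pHAGE backbone for delivering a mutant human ROR1 into mammalian cells. It is maintained in E. coli through a high-copy ColE1/pUC-type origin and selected with ampicillin via the β-lactamase gene. The viral portion carries a truncated 5' LTR, the Ψ packaging signal with a short gag fragment, the Rev response element for Rev-dependent nuclear export of the genomic RNA, the cPPT/CTS element, and a ΔU3 self-inactivating 3' LTR. The integrated provirus therefore lacks LTR promoter activity and relies on its internal promoter. Small fragments annotated as nef, rev, lacI, SV40 ori and SV40 poly(A) appear to be backbone remnants rather than functional units.

The payload is driven by the constitutive human EF-1α promoter. The ROR1 open reading frame, carrying the T69M substitution, was introduced by Gateway cloning and is flanked by attB1 and attB2 sites. A V5 epitope tag lies just downstream of attB2, but the record does not state whether the ROR1 coding sequence reads through into it. An EMCV IRES then allows EGFP to be translated from the same transcript, so transduced cells can be identified or sorted by fluorescence. A WPRE follows to enhance transcript stability and expression. ROR1 is a receptor tyrosine kinase-like orphan receptor that serves as a receptor for WNT5A. The associated publication indicates that this variant belongs to a collection made for systematic functional annotation of somatic cancer mutations, where stable expression of the mutant lets its effects be tested in cell-based assays.
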