Addgene plasmid #116675: pHAGE-ROR1-T69M
Purpose: Lentiviral expression of ROR1 T69M
Depositing lab: Gordon Mills & Kenneth Scott. Depositing organization: Baylor College of Medicine. Publication: Systematic Functional Annotation of Somatic Mutations in Cancer. Ng PK, Li J, Jeong KJ, Shao S, Chen H, Tsang YH, Sengupta S, Wang Z, Bhavana VH, Tran R, Soewito S, Minussi DC, Moreno D, Kong K, Dogruluk T, Lu H, Gao J, Tokheim C, Zhou DC, Johnson AM, Zeng J, Ip CKM, Ju Z, Wester M, Yu S, Li Y, Vellano CP, Schultz N, Karchin R, Ding L, Lu Y, Cheung LWT, Chen K, Shaw KR, Meric-Bernstam F, Scott KL, Yi S, Sahni N, Liang H, Mills GB. Cancer Cell. 2018 Mar 12;33(3):450-462.e10. doi: 10.1016/j.ccell.2018.01.021. PubMed 29533785.
Backbone
  Vector backbone: pHAGE
  Vector type: Lentiviral
Growth in bacteria
  Bacterial resistance: Ampicillin, 100 μg/mL
  Growth temperature: 37°C
  Growth strain: Stbl3
  Copy number: High Copy
Gene/Insert
  Gene/Insert name: ROR1
  Species: H. sapiens (human)
  Mutation: T69M
  Entrez Gene: ROR1 (a.k.a. NTRKR1, dJ537F10.1)
  Cloning method: Gateway Cloning
Terms and licenses: Academic/Nonprofit Terms; Industry Terms: Not Available to Industry
How to cite: pHAGE-ROR1-T69M was a gift from Gordon Mills & Kenneth Scott (Addgene plasmid # 116675 ; http://n2t.net/addgene:116675 ; RRID:Addgene_116675)
