>Addgene plasmid #116675 | pHAGE-ROR1-T69M | depositor partial sequence | sequence record 219550 | insert
ATGCACCGGCCGCGCCGCCGCGGGACGCGCCCGCCGCTCCTGGCGCTGCTGGCCGCGCTGCTGCTGGCCG
CACGCGGGGCTGCTGCCCAAGAAACAGAGCTGTCAGTCAGTGCTGAATTAGTGCCTACCTCATCATGGAA
CATCTCAAGTGAACTCAACAAAGATTCTTACCTGACCCTCGATGAACCAATGAATAACATCACCATGTCT
CTGGGCCAGACAGCAGAACTGCACTGCAAAGTCTCTGGGAATCCACCTCCCACCATCCGCTGGTTCAAAA
ATGATGCTCCTGTGGTCCAGGAGCCCCGGAGGCTCTCCTTTCGGTCCACCATCTATGGCTCTCGGCTGCG
GATTAGAAACCTCGACACCACAGACACAGGCTACTTCCAGTGCGTGGCAACAAACGGCAAGGAGGTGGTT
TCTTCCACTGGAGTCTTGTTTGTCAAGTTTGGCCCCCCTCCCACTGCAAGTCCAGGATACTCAGATGAGT
ATGAAGAAGATGGATTCTGTCAGCCATACAGAGGGATTGCATGTGCAAGATTTATTGGCAACCGCACCGT
CTATATGGAGTCTTTGCACATGCAAGGGGAAATAGAAAATCAGATCACAGCTGCCTTCACTATGATTGGC
ACTTCCAGTCACTTATCTGATAAGTGTTCTCAGTTCGCCATTCCTTCCCTGTGCCACTATGCCTTCCCGT
ACTGCGATGAAACTTCATCCGTCCCAAAGCCCCGTGACTTGTGTCGCGATGAATGTGAAATCCTGGAGAA
TGTCCTGTGTCAAACAGAGTACATTTTTGCAAGATCAAATCCCATGATTCTGATGAGGCTGAAACTGCCA
AACTGTGAAGATCTCCCCCAGCCAGAGAGCCCAGAAGCTGCGAACTGTATCCGGATTGGAATTCCCATGG
CAGATCCTATAAATAAAAATCACAAGTGTTATAACAGCACAGGTGTGGACTACCGGGGGACCGTCAGTGT
GACCAAATCAGGGCGCCAGTGCCAGCCATGGAATTCCCAGTATCCCCACACACACACTTTCACCGCCCTT
CGTTTCCCAGAGCTGAATGGAGGCCATTCCTACTGCCGCAACCCAGGGAATCAAAAGGAAGCTCCCTGGT
GCTTCACCTTGGATGAAAACTTTAAGTCTGATCTGTGTGACATCCCAGCGTGCGATTCAAAGGATTCCAA
GGAGAAGAATAAAATGGAAATCCTGTACATACTAGTGCCAAGTGTGGCCATTCCCCTGGCCATTGCTTTA
CTCTTCTTCTTCATTTGCGTCTGTCGGAATAACCAGAAGTCATCGTCGGCACCAGTCCAGAGGCAACCAA
AACACGTCAGAGGTCAAAATGTAGAGATGTCAATGCTGAATGCATATAAACCCAAGAGCAAGGCTAAAGA
GCTACCTCTTTCTGCTGTACGCTTTATGGAAGAATTGGGTGAGTGTGCCTTTGGAAAAATCTATAAAGGC
CATCTCTATCTCCCAGGCATGGACCATGCTCAGCTGGTTGCTATCAAGACCTTGAAAGACTATAACAACC
CCCAGCAATGGACGGAATTTCAACAAGAAGCCTCCCTAATGGCAGAACTGCACCACCCCAATATTGTCTG
CCTTCTAGGTGCCGTCACTCAGGAACAACCTGTGTGCATGCTTTTTGAGTATATTAATCAGGGGGATCTC
CATGAGTTCCTCATCATGAGATCCCCACACTCTGATGTTGGCTGCAGCAGTGATGAAGATGGGACTGTGA
AATCCAGCCTGGACCACGGAGATTTTCTGCACATTGCAATTCAGATTGCAGCTGGCATGGAATACCTGTC
TAGTCACTTCTTTGTCCACAAGGACCTTGCAGCTCGCAATATTTTAATCGGAGAGCAACTTCATGTAAAG
ATTTCAGACTTGGGGCTTTCCAGAGAAATTTACTCCGCTGATTACTACAGGGTCCAGAGTAAGTCCTTGC
TGCCCATTCGCTGGATGCCCCCTGAAGCCATCATGTATGGCAAATTCTCTTCTGATTCAGATATCTGGTC
CTTTGGGGTTGTCTTGTGGGAGATTTTCAGTTTTGGACTCCAGCCATATTATGGATTCAGTAACCAGGAA
GTGATTGAGATGGTGAGAAAACGGCAGCTCTTACCATGCTCTGAAGACTGCCCACCCAGAATGTACAGCC
TCATGACAGAGTGCTGGAATGAGATTCCTTCTAGGAGACCAAGATTTAAAGATATTCACGTCCGGCTTCG
GTCCTGGGAGGGACTCTCAAGTCACACAAGCTCTACTACTCCTTCAGGGGGAAATGCCACCACACAGACA
ACCTCCCTCAGTGCCAGCCCAGTGAGTAATCTCAGTAACCCCAGATATCCTAATTACATGTTCCCGAGCC
AGGGTATTACACCACAGGGCCAGATTGCTGGTTTCATTGGCCCGCCAATACCTCAGAACCAGCGATTCAT
TCCCATCAATGGATACCCAATACCTCCTGGATATGCAGCGTTTCCAGCTGCCCACTACCAGCCAACAGGT
CCTCCCAGAGTGATTCAGCACTGCCCACCTCCCAAGAGTCGGTCCCCAAGCAGTGCCAGTGGGTCGACTA
GCACTGGCCATGTGACTAGCTTGCCCTCATCAGGATCCAATCAGGAAGCAAATATTCCTTTACTACCACA
CATGTCAATTCCAAATCATCCTGGTGGAATGGGTATCACCGTTTTTGGCAACAAATCTCAAAAACCCTAC
AAAATTGACTCAAAGCAAGCATCTTTACTAGGAGACGCCAATATTCATGGACACACCGAATCTATGATTT
CTGCAGAACTGTAA
